Addgene plasmid #84185: pFGC5941-PacI-ath-STTM865-3p
Purpose: target miRNA865-3p for destruction in Arabidopsis thaliana
Depositing lab: Guiliang Tang. Depositing organization: Michigan Technological University. Publication: Construction of short tandem target mimic (STTM) to block the functions of plant and animal microRNAs. Tang G, Yan J, Gu Y, Qiao M, Fan R, Mao Y, Tang X. Methods. 2012 Oct;58(2):118-25. doi: 10.1016/j.ymeth.2012.10.006. Epub 2012 Oct 23. PubMed 23098881.
Backbone
  Vector backbone: pFGC5941-PacI
  Backbone manufacturer: Guiliang Tang (Addgene plasmid # 44182)
  Backbone size w/o insert (bp): 8608
  Vector type: Plant Expression
  Selectable markers: Basta
Growth in bacteria
  Bacterial resistance: Chloramphenicol and Kanamycin, 25 & 50 μg/mL
  Growth temperature: 37°C
  Growth strain: DH5alpha
  Copy number: High Copy
Gene/Insert
  Gene/Insert name: STTM865-3p
  Species: A. thaliana (mustard weed)
  Insert size (bp): 2846
  Promoter: 2x35S
  Cloning method: Restriction Enzyme; 5′ cloning site PacI (not destroyed); 3′ cloning site PacI (not destroyed)
  Sequencing primers: 5′ CACTATCCTTCGCAAGACCCTTCC; 3′ CAACACATGAGCGAAACCCTATAA
Terms and licenses: Academic/Nonprofit Terms; Industry Terms: Not Available to Industry
Depositor comments: The insert within this plasmid contains a 2x35S promoter, STTM, T35S and CmR. The STTM sequence in the plasmid contains discrepancies compared to the reference sequence. According to the depositing lab, these mutations should not affect plasmid function.
How to cite: pFGC5941-PacI-ath-STTM865-3p was a gift from Guiliang Tang (Addgene plasmid # 84185 ; http://n2t.net/addgene:84185 ; RRID:Addgene_84185)
