[The description below was written by a language model from this plasmid's Addgene catalogue record and pLannotate feature annotations shown in this document.]
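Description:
pFGC5941-PacI-ath-STTM865-3p is a plant-expression binary vector built on the pFGC5941-PacI backbone and designed to knock down miR865-3p function in Arabidopsis thaliana using short tandem target mimic (STTM) technology. The plasmid carries nopaline-type left and right T-DNA border repeats, the pVS1 replication and stability functions (oriV, RepA, StaA) typical of binary vectors maintained in Agrobacterium, and a ColE1/pBR322-type origin with a bom site for high-copy propagation in E. coli. Bacterial selection uses kanamycin, from a backbone KanR gene lying outside the borders, together with chloramphenicol. Transformed plants are selected with Basta through a bar (phosphinothricin acetyltransferase) cassette driven by the mannopine synthase promoter and terminator, located next to the left border.

The payload is a cassette inserted at a PacI site, which the depositor describes as containing a 2x35S promoter, the STTM, a 35S terminator and a chloramphenicol resistance gene. In the annotated sequence, an enhanced CaMV 35S promoter spans the circular junction and is followed by an unannotated gap, presumably holding the STTM, and then the CaMV poly(A) signal. The cat-promoter-driven CmR gene and small origin fragments lie nearby, and the CmR marker allows selection for insert-bearing clones. An STTM transcript generally carries two imperfect, non-cleavable miRNA binding sites joined by a short spacer, which sequester the target miRNA and trigger its degradation, allowing loss-of-function analysis. An OCS terminator from the parent vector sits downstream of the cassette. The depositor notes that the STTM sequence differs from the reference at some positions, and these differences are not expected to impair function.
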