Features (pLannotate 1.2.2; 27 found; start..end, strand, type, name):
      1..346     +  promoter       CaMV 35S promoter: strong constitutive promoter from cauliflower mosaic virus
    298..344     +  promoter       minimal CaMV 35S promoter: minimal 35S promoter from cauliflower mosaic virus
    507..683     +  polyA_signal   CaMV poly(A) signal: cauliflower mosaic virus polyadenylation signal
   1245..1263    -  promoter       SP6 promoter: promoter for bacteriophage SP6 RNA polymerase
   1328..1987    -  CDS            CmR: chloramphenicol acetyltransferase; cat; confers resistance to chloramphenicol
   1988..2024    -  promoter       cat promoter (fragment): promoter of the E. coli cat gene encoding chloramphenicol acetyltransferase
   2024..2052    -  promoter       tet promoter: E. coli promoter for tetracycline efflux protein gene
   2114..2282    -  rep_origin     ori (fragment): high-copy-number ColE1/pMB1/pBR322/pUC origin of replication
   2314..3021    +  terminator     OCS terminator: octopine synthase terminator
   3022..3042    +  misc_feature   MCS (fragment): pUC18/19 multiple cloning site
   3045..3199    +  CDS            lacZα (fragment): LacZα fragment of β-galactosidase; lacZ fragment
   3265..3289    +  misc_feature   RB T-DNA repeat: right border repeat from nopaline C58 T-DNA
   3629..4030    +  CDS            Y4CG_SINFN (fragment): Protein inferred from homology: Swiss-Prot protein existence level 3. From Sinorhizobium fredii (strain NBRC 101917 / NGR234).
   4590..5219    +  CDS            pVS1 StaA: stability protein from the Pseudomonas plasmid pVS1 (Heeb et al., 2000)
   5648..6721    +  CDS            pVS1 RepA: replication protein from the Pseudomonas plasmid pVS1 (Heeb et al., 2000)
   6787..6981    +  rep_origin     pVS1 oriV: origin of replication for the Pseudomonas plasmid pVS1 (Heeb et al., 2000)
   7184..7223    +  CDS            rop (fragment): Rop protein, which maintains plasmids at low copy number; rop
   7325..7465    +  misc_feature   bom: basis of mobility region from pBR322
   7651..8239    -  rep_origin     ori: high-copy-number ColE1/pMB1/pBR322/pUC origin of replication
   8326..9120    -  CDS            KanR: aminoglycoside phosphotransferase; aphA-3; confers resistance to kanamycin
   9545..9569    +  misc_feature   LB T-DNA repeat: left border repeat from nopaline C58 T-DNA
   9655..9907    -  terminator     MAS terminator: mannopine synthase terminator
   9920..10468   -  CDS            bar: PAT_STRHY - Experimental evidence at protein level: Swiss-Prot protein existence level 1. Inactivates phosphinothricin (PPT) by transfer of an acetyl group from acetyl CoA. Can also acetylate demethylphosphinothricin but not PTT or glutamate. This enzyme is an effector of phosphinothricin tripeptide (PTT or bialaphos) resistance. From Streptomyces hygroscopicus. Introduced by genetic manipulation and expressed in glufosinate-tolerant maize by Dekalb Genetics.
  10474..10854   -  promoter       MAS promoter: mannopine synthase promoter (Velten et al., 1984)
  10900..10941   -  rep_origin     ori (fragment): high-copy-number ColE1/pMB1/pBR322/pUC origin of replication
  11046..11064   +  promoter       T7 promoter: promoter for bacteriophage T7 RNA polymerase
  11085..11132   +  promoter       CaMV 35S promoter (enhanced) (fragment): cauliflower mosaic virus 35S promoter with a duplicated enhancer region
>Addgene plasmid #84185 | pFGC5941-PacI-ath-STTM865-3p | addgene full sequence | sequence record 167537 | Addgene NGS Result
TGAGACTTTTCAACAAAGGGTAATTTCGGGAAACCTCCTCGGATTCCATTGCCCAGCTATCTGTCACTTC
ATCGAAAGGACAGTGGAAAAGGAAGGTGGCTCCTACAAATGCCATCATTGCGATAAAGGAAAGGCTATCA
TTCAAGATGCCTCTGCCGACAGTGGTCCCAAAGATGGACCCCCACCCACGAGGAGCATCGTGGAAAAAGA
AGACGTTCCAACCACGTCTTCAAAGCAAGTGGATTGATGTGACATCTCCACTGACATAAGGGATGACGCA
CAACCCCACTATCCTTCGCAAGACCCTTCCTCTATATAAGGAAGTTCATTTCATTTGGAGAGGACAGCCC
AAGCTTTTGGATAAATTCGATGAGGAAAAAGTTGTTGTTGTTATGGTCTAATTTAAATACGGTCTAAAGG
AGAAGAATTTGGATAAATTCGATGAGGAAAAAGAATTCGGTACGCTGAAATCACCAGTCTCTCCCTACAA
ATCTATCTCTCTCTATTTTCTCCATAAATAATGTGTGAGTAGTTTCCCGATAAGGGAAATTAGGGTTCTT
ATAGGGTTTCGCTCATGTGTTGAGCATATAAGAAACCCTCAGTATGTATTTGTATTTGTAAAATACTTCT
ATCAATAAAGTTTCTAATTCCTAAAACCAAAATCCAGTACTAAAATCCAGATCTCCTAAAGTCCCTATAG
ATCTTTGTCGTGAATATAAACCAGACACGAGACGACTAGACCTGGAGCCCAGACGCCGTTCGAAGCTAGA
GGTACCGCTTAGGCAGGAGGCCGTTAGGGAAAAGATGCTAAGGCAGGGTTGGTTACGTTGACTCCCCCGT
AGGTTTGGTTTAAATATGATGAAGTGGACGGAAGGAAGGAGGAAGACAAGGAAGGATAAGGTTGCAGGCC
CTGTGCAAGGTAAGAAGATGGAAATTTGATAGAGGTACGCTACTATACTTATACTATACGCTAAGGGAAT
GATTGTATTTATACCCTATACCCCCTAATAACCCCTTATCAATTTAAGAAATAATCCGCATAAGCCCCCG
CTTAAAAATTGGTATCAGAGCCATGAATAGGTCTATGACCAAAACTCAAGAGGATAAAACCTCACCAAAA
TACGAAAGAGTCCTTAACTCTAAAGATAAAAGATCTTTCAAGATCAAAACTAGTTCCCTCACACCGGTGA
CGGGGATCGCATGCGACCTCTAGACCATCACATTGGAGCTTCAGCTGCTCGAGTTCTATAGTGTCACCTA
AATCGTATGTGTATGATACATAAGGTTATGTATTAATTGTAGCCGCGTTCTTACGTCGACGTACCAATTA
CGCCCCGCCCTGTCACTCATCGCAGTACTGTTGTAATTCATTAAGCATTCTGCCGACATGGAAGCCATCA
CAAACGGCATGATGAACCTGAATCGCCAGCGGCATCAGCACCTTGTCGCCTTGCGTATAATATTTGCCCA
TGGTGAAAACGGGGGCGAAGAAGTTGTCCATATTGGCCACGTTTAAATCAAAACTGGTGAAACTCACCCA
GGGATTGGCTGAGACGAAAAACATATTCTCAATAAACCCTTTAGGGAAATAGGCCAGGTTTTCACCGTAA
CACGCCACATCTTGCGAATATATGTGTAGAAACTGCCGGAAATCGTCGTGGTATTCACTCCAGAGCGATG
AAAACGTTTCAGTTTGCTCATGGAAAACGGTGTAACAAGGGTGAACACTATCCCATATTACCAGCTCACC
GTCTTTCATTGCCATACGGAACTCCGGATGAGCATTCATCAGGCGGGCAAGAATGTGAATAAAGGCCGGA
TAAAACTTGTGCTTATTTTTCTTTACGGTCTTTAAAAAGGCCGTAATATCCAGCTGAACGGTCTGGTTAT
AGGTACATTGAGCAACTGACTGAAATGCCTCAAAATGTTCTTTACGATGCCATTGGGATATATCAACGGT
GGTATATCCAGTGATTTCTTTCTCCATTTTAGCTTCCTTAGCTCCTGAAAATCTCGATAACTCATTAAAG
CTTATCGATGATAAGCTGTCAAACATGAGAATTTAGCCCGCCTAATGAGCGGGCTTTTTGTTGTGATCCG
CGTTGCTGGCGTTTTTCCATAGGCTCCGCCCCCCTGACGAGCATCACAAAAATCGACGCTCAAGCCAGAG
GTGGCGAAACCCGACAGGACTATAAAGATACCAGGCGTTTCCCCCCTGGAAGCTCCCTCGTGCGCTCTCC
TGTTCCGACCCTGCCGCTTACCGGATACCTGTCCGCCTTTCTTAATTAAGACCCGGGACTAGTCCCTAGA
GTCCTGCTTTAATGAGATATGCGAGACGCCTATGATCGCATGATATTTGCTTTCAATTCTGTTGTGCACG
TTGTAAAAAACCTGAGCATGTGTAGCTCAGATCCTTACCGCCGGTTTCGGTTCATTCTAATGAATATATC
ACCCGTTACTATCGTATTTTTATGAATAATATTCTCCGTTCAATTTACTGATTGTACCCTACTACTTATA
TGTACAATATTAAAATGAAAACAATATATTGTGCTGAATAGGTTTATAGCGACATCTATGATAGAGCGCC
ACAATAACAAACAATTGCGTTTTATTATTACAAATCCAATTTTAAAAAAAGCGGCAGAACCGGTCAAACC
TAAAAGACTGATTACATAAATCTTATTCAAATTTCAAAAGTGCCCCAGGGGCTAGTATCTACGACACACC
GAGCGGCGAACTAATAACGCTCACTGAAGGGAACTCCGGTTCCCCGCCGGCGCGCATGGGTGAGATTCCT
TGAAGTTGAGTATTGGCCGTCCGCTCTACCGAAAGTTACGGGCACCATTCAACCCGGTCCAGCACGGCGG
CCGGGTAACCGACTTGCTGCCCCGAGAATTATGCAGCATTTTTTTGGTGTATGTGGGCCCCAAATGAAGT
GCAGGTCAAACCTTGACAGTGACGACAAATCGTTGGGCGGGTCCAGGGCGAATTTTGCGACAACATGTCG
AGGCTCAGCAGGACCTGCAGGCATGCAAGCTTGGCACTGGCCGTCGTTTTACAACGTCGTGACTGGGAAA
ACCCTGGCGTTACCCAACTTAATCGCCTTGCAGCACATCCCCCTTTCGCCAGCTGGCGTAATAGCGAAGA
GGCCCGCACCGATCGCCCTTCCCAACAGTTGCGCAGCCTGAATGGCGAATGCTAGAGCAGCTTGAGCTTG
GATCAGATTGTCGTTTCCCGCCTTCAGTTTAAACTATCAGTGTTTGACAGGATATATTGGCGGGTAAACC
TAAGAGAAAAGAGCGTTTATTAGAATAATCGGATATTTAAAAGGGCGTGAAAAGGTTTATCCGTTCGTCC
ATTTGTATGTGCATGCCAACCACAGGGTTCCCCTCGGGATCAAAGTACTTTGATCCAACCCCTCCGCTGC
TATAGTGCAGTCGGCTTCTGACGTTCAGTGCAGCCGTCTTCTGAAAACGACATGTCGCACAAGTCCTAAG
TTACGCGACAGGCTGCCGCCCTGCCCTTTTCCTGGCGTTTTCTTGTCGCGTGTTTTAGTCGCATAAAGTA
GAATACTTGCGACTAGAACCGGAGACATTACGCCATGAACAAGAGCGCCGCCGCTGGCCTGCTGGGCTAT
GCCCGCGTCAGCACCGACGACCAGGACTTGACCAACCAACGGGCCGAACTGCACGCGGCCGGCTGCACCA
AGCTGTTTTCCGAGAAGATCACCGGCACCAGGCGCGACCGCCCGGAGCTGGCCAGGATGCTTGACCACCT
ACGCCCTGGCGACGTTGTGACAGTGACCAGGCTAGACCGCCTGGCCCGCAGCACCCGCGACCTACTGGAC
ATTGCCGAGCGCATCCAGGAGGCCGGCGCGGGCCTGCGTAGCCTGGCAGAGCCGTGGGCCGACACCACCA
CGCCGGCCGGCCGCATGGTGTTGACCGTGTTCGCCGGCATTGCCGAGTTCGAGCGTTCCCTAATCATCGA
CCGCACCCGGAGCGGGCGCGAGGCCGCCAAGGCCCGAGGCGTGAAGTTTGGCCCCCGCCCTACCCTCACC
CCGGCACAGATCGCGCACGCCCGCGAGCTGATCGACCAGGAAGGCCGCACCGTGAAAGAGGCGGCTGCAC
TGCTTGGCGTGCATCGCTCGACCCTGTACCGCGCACTTGAGCGCAGCGAGGAAGTGACGCCCACCGAGGC
CAGGCGGCGCGGTGCCTTCCGTGAGGACGCATTGACCGAGGCCGACGCCCTGGCGGCCGCCGAGAATGAA
CGCCAAGAGGAACAAGCATGAAACCGCACCAGGACGGCCAGGACGAACCGTTTTTCATTACCGAAGAGAT
CGAGGCGGAGATGATCGCGGCCGGGTACGTGTTCGAGCCGCCCGCGCACGTCTCAACCGTGCGGCTGCAT
GAAATCCTGGCCGGTTTGTCTGATGCCAAGCTGGCGGCCTGGCCGGCCAGCTTGGCCGCTGAAGAAACCG
AGCGCCGCCGTCTAAAAAGGTGATGTGTATTTGAGTAAAACAGCTTGCGTCATGCGGTCGCTGCGTATAT
GATGCGATGAGTAAATAAACAAATACGCAAGGGGAACGCATGAAGGTTATCGCTGTACTTAACCAGAAAG
GCGGGTCAGGCAAGACGACCATCGCAACCCATCTAGCCCGCGCCCTGCAACTCGCCGGGGCCGATGTTCT
GTTAGTCGATTCCGATCCCCAGGGCAGTGCCCGCGATTGGGCGGCCGTGCGGGAAGATCAACCGCTAACC
GTTGTCGGCATCGACCGCCCGACGATTGACCGCGACGTGAAGGCCATCGGCCGGCGCGACTTCGTAGTGA
TCGACGGAGCGCCCCAGGCGGCGGACTTGGCTGTGTCCGCGATCAAGGCAGCCGACTTCGTGCTGATTCC
GGTGCAGCCAAGCCCTTACGACATATGGGCCACCGCCGACCTGGTGGAGCTGGTTAAGCAGCGCATTGAG
GTCACGGATGGAAGGCTACAAGCGGCCTTTGTCGTGTCGCGGGCGATCAAAGGCACGCGCATCGGCGGTG
AGGTTGCCGAGGCGCTGGCCGGGTACGAGCTGCCCATTCTTGAGTCCCGTATCACGCAGCGCGTGAGCTA
CCCAGGCACTGCCGCCGCCGGCACAACCGTTCTTGAATCAGAACCCGAGGGCGACGCTGCCCGCGAGGTC
CAGGCGCTGGCCGCTGAAATTAAATCAAAACTCATTTGAGTTAATGAGGTAAAGAGAAAATGAGCAAAAG
CACAAACACGCTAAGTGCCGGCCGTCCGAGCGCACGCAGCAGCAAGGCTGCAACGTTGGCCAGCCTGGCA
GACACGCCAGCCATGAAGCGGGTCAACTTTCAGTTGCCGGCGGAGGATCACACCAAGCTGAAGATGTACG
CGGTACGCCAAGGCAAGACCATTACCGAGCTGCTATCTGAATACATCGCGCAGCTACCAGAGTAAATGAG
CAAATGAATAAATGAGTAGATGAATTTTAGCGGCTAAAGGAGGCGGCATGGAAAATCAAGAACAACCAGG
CACCGACGCCGTGGAATGCCCCATGTGTGGAGGAACGGGCGGTTGGCCAGGCGTAAGCGGCTGGGTTGCC
TGCCGGCCCTGCAATGGCACTGGAACCCCCAAGCCCGAGGAATCGGCGTGAGCGGTCGCAAACCATCCGG
CCCGGTACAAATCGGCGCGGCGCTGGGTGATGACCTGGTGGAGAAGTTGAAGGCCGCGCAGGCCGCCCAG
CGGCAACGCATCGAGGCAGAAGCACGCCCCGGTGAATCGTGGCAAGCGGCCGCTGATCGAATCCGCAAAG
AATCCCGGCAACCGCCGGCAGCCGGTGCGCCGTCGATTAGGAAGCCGCCCAAGGGCGACGAGCAACCAGA
TTTTTTCGTTCCGATGCTCTATGACGTGGGCACCCGCGATAGTCGCAGCATCATGGACGTGGCCGTTTTC
CGTCTGTCGAAGCGTGACCGACGAGCTGGCGAGGTGATCCGCTACGAGCTTCCAGACGGGCACGTAGAGG
TTTCCGCAGGGCCGGCCGGCATGGCCAGTGTGTGGGATTACGACCTGGTACTGATGGCGGTTTCCCATCT
AACCGAATCCATGAACCGATACCGGGAAGGGAAGGGAGACAAGCCCGGCCGCGTGTTCCGTCCACACGTT
GCGGACGTACTCAAGTTCTGCCGGCGAGCCGATGGCGGAAAGCAGAAAGACGACCTGGTAGAAACCTGCA
TTCGGTTAAACACCACGCACGTTGCCATGCAGCGTACGAAGAAGGCCAAGAACGGCCGCCTGGTGACGGT
ATCCGAGGGTGAAGCCTTGATTAGCCGCTACAAGATCGTAAAGAGCGAAACCGGGCGGCCGGAGTACATC
GAGATCGAGCTAGCTGATTGGATGTACCGCGAGATCACAGAAGGCAAGAACCCGGACGTGCTGACGGTTC
ACCCCGATTACTTTTTGATCGATCCCGGCATCGGCCGTTTTCTCTACCGCCTGGCACGCCGCGCCGCAGG
CAAGGCAGAAGCCAGATGGTTGTTCAAGACGATCTACGAACGCAGTGGCAGCGCCGGAGAGTTCAAGAAG
TTCTGTTTCACCGTGCGCAAGCTGATCGGGTCAAATGACCTGCCGGAGTACGATTTGAAGGAGGAGGCGG
GGCAGGCTGGCCCGATCCTAGTCATGCGCTACCGCAACCTGATCGAGGGCGAAGCATCCGCCGGTTCCTA
ATGTACGGAGCAGATGCTAGGGCAAATTGCCCTAGCAGGGGAAAAAGGTCGAAAAGGTCTCTTTCCTGTG
GATAGCACGTACATTGGGAACCCAAAGCCGTACATTGGGAACCGGAACCCGTACATTGGGAACCCAAAGC
CGTACATTGGGAACCGGTCACACATGTAAGTGACTGATATAAAAGAGAAAAAAGGCGATTTTTCCGCCTA
AAACTCTTTAAAACTTATTAAAACTCTTAAAACCCGCCTGGCCTGTGCATAACTGTCTGGCCAGCGCACA
GCCGAAGAGCTGCAAAAAGCGCCTACCCTTCGGTCGCTGCGCTCCCTACGCCCCGCCGCTTCGCGTCGGC
CTATCGCGGCCGCTGGCCGCTCAAAAATGGCTGGCCTACGGCCAGGCAATCTACCAGGGCGCGGACAAGC
CGCGCCGTCGCCACTCGACCGCCGGCGCCCACATCAAGGCACCCTGCCTCGCGCGTTTCGGTGATGACGG
TGAAAACCTCTGACACATGCAGCTCCCGGAGACGGTCACAGCTTGTCTGTAAGCGGATGCCGGGAGCAGA
CAAGCCCGTCAGGGCGCGTCAGCGGGTGTTGGCGGGTGTCGGGGCGCAGCCATGACCCAGTCACGTAGCG
ATAGCGGAGTGTATACTGGCTTAACTATGCGGCATCAGAGCAGATTGTACTGAGAGTGCACCATATGCGG
TGTGAAATACCGCACAGATGCGTAAGGAGAAAATACCGCATCAGGCGCTCTTCCGCTTCCTCGCTCACTG
ACTCGCTGCGCTCGGTCGTTCGGCTGCGGCGAGCGGTATCAGCTCACTCAAAGGCGGTAATACGGTTATC
CACAGAATCAGGGGATAACGCAGGAAAGAACATGTGAGCAAAAGGCCAGCAAAAGGCCAGGAACCGTAAA
AAGGCCGCGTTGCTGGCGTTTTTCCATAGGCTCCGCCCCCCTGACGAGCATCACAAAAATCGACGCTCAA
GTCAGAGGTGGCGAAACCCGACAGGACTATAAAGATACCAGGCGTTTCCCCCTGGAAGCTCCCTCGTGCG
CTCTCCTGTTCCGACCCTGCCGCTTACCGGATACCTGTCCGCCTTTCTCCCTTCGGGAAGCGTGGCGCTT
TCTCATAGCTCACGCTGTAGGTATCTCAGTTCGGTGTAGGTCGTTCGCTCCAAGCTGGGCTGTGTGCACG
AACCCCCCGTTCAGCCCGACCGCTGCGCCTTATCCGGTAACTATCGTCTTGAGTCCAACCCGGTAAGACA
CGACTTATCGCCACTGGCAGCAGCCACTGGTAACAGGATTAGCAGAGCGAGGTATGTAGGCGGTGCTACA
GAGTTCTTGAAGTGGTGGCCTAACTACGGCTACACTAGAAGGACAGTATTTGGTATCTGCGCTCTGCTGA
AGCCAGTTACCTTCGGAAAAAGAGTTGGTAGCTCTTGATCCGGCAAACAAACCACCGCTGGTAGCGGTGG
TTTTTTTGTTTGCAAGCAGCAGATTACGCGCAGAAAAAAAGGATCTCAAGAAGATCCTTTGATCTTTTCT
ACGGGGTCTGACGCTCAGTGGAACGAAAACTCACGTTAAGGGATTTTGGTCATGCATTCTAGGTACTAAA
ACAATTCATCCAGTAAAATATAATATTTTATTTTCTCCCAATCAGGCTTGATCCCCAGTAAGTCAAAAAA
TAGCTCGACATACTGTTCTTCCCCGATATCCTCCCTGATCGACCGGACGCAGAAGGCAATGTCATACCAC
TTGTCCGCCCTGCCGCTTCTCCCAAGATCAATAAAGCCACTTACTTTGCCATCTTTCACAAAGATGTTGC
TGTCTCCCAGGTCGCCGTGGGAAAAGACAAGTTCCTCTTCGGGCTTTTCCGTCTTTAAAAAATCATACAG
CTCGCGCGGATCTTTAAATGGAGTGTCTTCTTCCCAGTTTTCGCAATCCACATCGGCCAGATCGTTATTC
AGTAAGTAATCCAATTCGGCTAAGCGGCTGTCTAAGCTATTCGTATAGGGACAATCCGATATGTCGATGG
AGTGAAAGAGCCTGATGCACTCCGCATACAGCTCGATAATCTTTTCAGGGCTTTGTTCATCTTCATACTC
TTCCGAGCAAAGGACGCCATCGGCCTCACTCATGAGCAGATTGCTCCAGCCATCATGCCGTTCAAAGTGC
AGGACCTTTGGAACAGGCAGCTTTCCTTCCAGCCATAGCATCATGTCCTTTTCCCGTTCCACATCATAGG
TGGTCCCTTTATACCGGCTGTCCGTCATTTTTAAATATAGGTTTTCATTTTCTCCCACCAGCTTATATAC
CTTAGCAGGAGACATTCCTTCCGTATCTTTTACGCAGCGGTATTTTTCGATCAGTTTTTTCAATTCCGGT
GATATTCTCATTTTAGCCATTTATTATTTCCTTCCTCTTTTCTACAGTATTTAAAGATACCCCAAGAAGC
TAATTATAACAAGACGAACTCCAATTCACTGTTCCTTGCATTCTAAAACCTTAAATACCAGAAAACAGCT
TTTTCAAAGTTGTTTTCAAAGTTGGCGTATAACATAGTATCGACGGAGCCGATTTTGAAACCGCGGTGAT
CACAGGCAGCAACGCTCTGTCATCGTTACAATCAACATGCTACCCTCCGCGAGATCATCCGTGTTTCAAA
CCCGGCAGCTTAGTTGCCGTTCTTCCGAATAGCATCGGTAACATGAGCAAAGTCTGCCGCCTTACAACGG
CTCTCCCGCTGACGCCGTCCCGGACTGATGGGCTGCCTGTATCGAGTGGTGATTTTGTGCCGAGCTGCCG
GTCGGGGAGCTGTTGGCTGGCTGGTGGCAGGATATATTGTGGTGTAAACAAATTGACGCTTAGACAACTT
AATAACACATTGCGGACGTTTTTAATGTACTGAATTAACGCCGAATTAATTCGAGCTCGGATCTGATAAT
TTATTTGAAAATTCATAAGAAAAGCAAACGTTACATGAATTGATGAAACAATACAAAGACAGATAAAGCC
ACGCACATTTAGGATATTGGCCGAGATTACTGAATATTGAGTAAGATCACGGAATTTCTGACAGGAGCAT
GTCTTCAATTCAGCCCAAATGGCAGTTGAAATACTCAAACCGCCCCATATGCAGGAGCGGATCATTCATT
GTTTGTTTGGTTGCCTTTGCCAACATGGGAGTCCAAGATTCTGCAGTCAAATCTCGGTGACGGGCAGGAC
CGGACGGGGCGGTACCGGCAGGCTGAAGTCCAGCTGCCAGAAACCCACGTCATGCCAGTTCCCGTGCTTG
AAGCCGGCCGCCCGCAGCATGCCGCGGGGGGCATATCCGAGCGCCTCGTGCATGCGCACGCTCGGGTCGT
TGGGCAGCCCGATGACAGCGACCACGCTCTTGAAGCCCTGTGCCTCCAGGGACTTCAGCAGGTGGGTGTA
GAGCGTGGAGCCCAGTCCCGTCCGCTGGTGGCGGGGGGAGACGTACACGGTCGACTCGGCCGTCCAGTCG
TAGGCGTTGCGTGCCTTCCAGGGGCCCGCGTAGGCGATGCCGGCGACCTCGCCGTCCACCTCGGCGACGA
GCCAGGGATAGCGCTCCCGCAGACGGACGAGGTCGTCCGTCCACTCCTGCGGTTCCTGCGGCTCGGTACG
GAAGTTGACCGTGCTTGTCTCGATGTAGTGGTTGACGATGGTGCAGACCGCCGGCATGTCCGCCTCGGTG
GCACGGCGGATGTCGGCCGGGCGTCGTTCTGGGCTCATCGATTCGATTTGGTGTATCGAGATTGGTTATG
AAATTCAGATGCTAGTGTAATGTATTGGTAATTTGGGAAGATATAATAGGAAGCAAGGCTATTTATCCAT
TTCTGAAAAGGCGAAATGGCGTCACCGCGAGCGTCACGCGCATTCCGTTCTTGCTGTAAAGCGTTGTTTG
GTACACTTTTGACTAGCGAGGCTTGGCGTGTCAGCGTATCTATTCAAAAGTCGTTAATGGCTGCGGATCA
AGAAAAAGTTGGAATAGAAACAGAATACCCGCGAAATTCAGGCCCGGTTGCCATGTCCTACACGCCGAAA
TAAACGACCAAATTAGTAGAAAAATAAAAACTGACTCGGATACTTACGTCACGTCTTGCGCACTGATTTG
AAAAATCTCAGAATTCATGGATCCTAGGTGAGTCTAGAGAGTTAATTAAGTTTGCAAGCAGCAGATTACG
CGCAGAAAAAAAGGATCTCAAGGAGATCCTTTGAATCACAAAAAAAAAGCCCGCTCATTAGGCGGGTTAA
ATTCCCGGGTACTGCAGCCGATTCATTAATGCAGGTTAACCTGGCTTATCGAAATTAATACGACTCACTA
TAGGGAGACCGGCAGATCTGATCCCTACTCCAAAAATGTCAAAGATACAGTCTCAGAAGACCAAAGGGCT
AT
