>Addgene plasmid #84185 | pFGC5941-PacI-ath-STTM865-3p | depositor partial sequence | sequence record 160741 | STTM
TTGGATAAATTCGATGAGGAAAAAGTTGTTGTTGTTATGGTCTAATTTAAATATGGTCTAAAGAAGAAGA
ATTTGGATAAATTCGATGAGGAAAAA
